>Addgene plasmid #225876 | RB1-TP53-LRG-GFP | addgene full sequence | sequence record 448647 | Addgene NGS Result
CCGTTCTTCTGCTTGTCGGCCATGATATAGACGTTGTGGCTGTTGTAGTTGTACTCCAGCTTGTGCCCCA
GGATGTTGCCGTCCTCCTTGAAGTCGATGCCCTTCAGCTCGATGCGGTTCACCAGGGTGTCGCCCTCGAA
CTTCACCTCGGCGCGGGTCTTGTAGTTGCCGTCGTCCTTGAAGAAGATGGTGCGCTCCTGGACGTAGCCT
TCGGGCATGGCGGACTTGAAGAAGTCGTGCTGCTTCATGTGGTCGGGGTAGCGGCTGAAGCACTGCACGC
CGTAGGTCAGGGTGGTCACGAGGGTGGGCCAGGGCACGGGCAGCTTGCCGGTGGTGCAGATGAACTTCAG
GGTCAGCTTGCCGTAGGTGGCATCGCCCTCGCCCTCGCCGGACACGCTGAACTTGTGGCCGTTTACGTCG
CCGTCCAGCTCGACCAGGATGGGCACCACCCCGGTGAACAGCTCCTCGCCCTTGCTCACCATCTTATCGT
CATCGTCTTTGTAATCCATGGTGGCGGATCCCGCGTCACGACACCTGTGTTCTGGCGGCAAACCCGTTGC
GAAAAAGAACGTTCACGGCGACTACTGCACTTATATACGGTTCTCCCCCACCCTCGGGAAAAAGGCGGAG
CCAGTACACGACATCACTTTCCCAGTTTACCCCGCGCCACCTTCTCTAGGCACCGGTTCAATTGCCGACC
CCTCCCCCCAACTTCTCGGGGACTGTGGGCGATGTGCGCTCTGCCCACTGACGGGCACCGGAGCCACTCG
AGCCGGCGCCAAAGTGGATCTCTGCTGTCCCTGTAATAAACCCGAAAATTTTGAATTTTTGTAATTTGTT
TTTGTAATTCTTTAGTTTGTATGTCTGTTGCTATTATGTCTACTATTCTTTCCCCTGCACTGTACCCCCC
AATCCCCCCTTTTCTTTTAAAATTGTGGATGAATACTGCCATTTGTCTCAAGATCTAGAATTCAAAAAAG
CACCGACTCGGTGCCACTTTTTCAAGTTGATAACGGACTAGCCTTATTTTAACTTGCTATTTCTAGCTCT
AAAACGCATGGGCGGCATGAACCGGCGGTGTTTCGTCCTTTCCACAAGATATATAAAGCCAAGAAATCGA
AATACTTTCAAGTTACGGTAAGCATATGATAGTCCATTTTAAAACATAATTTTAAAACTGCAAACTACCC
AAGAAATTATTACTTTCTACGTCACGTATTTTGTACTAATATCTTTGTGTTTACAGTCAAATTAATTCTA
ATTATCTCTCTAACAGCCTTGTATCGTATATGCAAATATGAAGGAATCATGGGAAATAGGCCCTCTCTGG
GTCCCCTCGGGGTTGGGAGGTGGGTCTGAAACGATAATGGTGAATATCCCTGCCCAAAAAAGCACCGACT
CGGTGCCACTTTTTCAAGTTGATAACGGACTAGCCTTATTTTAACTTGCTATTTCTAGCTCTAAAACTCC
TGAGGAGGACCCAGAGCCGGTGTTTCGTCCTTTCCACAAGATATATAAAGCCAAGAAATCGAAATACTTT
CAAGTTACGGTAAGCATATGATAGTCCATTTTAAAACATAATTTTAAAACTGCAAACTACCCAAGAAATT
ATTACTTTCTACGTCACGTATTTTGTACTAATATCTTTGTGTTTACAGTCAAATTAATTCTAATTATCTC
TCTAACAGCCTTGTATCGTATATGCAAATATGAAGGAATCATGGGAAATAGGCCCTCTCTGGGTCCCCTC
GGGGTTGGGAGGTGGGTCTGAAACGATAATGGTGAATATCCCTGCCTAACTCTATTCACTATAGAAAGTA
CAGCAAAAACTATTCTTAAACCTACCAAGCCTCCTACTATCATTATGAATAATTTTATATACCACAGCCA
ATTTGTTATGTTAAACCAATTCCACAAACTTGCCCATTTATCTAATTCCAATAATTCTTGTTCATTCTTT
TCTTGCTGGTTTTGCGATTCTTCAATTAAGGAGTGTATTAAGCTTGTGTAATTGTTAATTTCTCTGTCCC
ACTCCATCCAGGTCGTGTGATTCCAAATCTGTTCCAGAGATTTATTACTCCAACTAGCATTCCAAGGCAC
AGCAGTGGTGCAAATGAGTTTTCCAGAGCAACCCCAAATCCCCAGGAGCTGTTGATCCTTTAGGTATCTT
TCCACAGCCAGGATTCTTGCCTGGAGCTGCTTGATGCCCCAGACTGTGAGTTGCAACAGATGCTGTTGCG
CCTCAATAGCCCTCAGCAAATTGTTCTGCTGCTGCACTATACCAGACAATAATTGTCTGGCCTGTACCGT
CAGCGTCATTGACGCTGCGCCCATAGTGCTTCCTGCTGCTCCCAAGAACCCAAGGAACAAAGCTCCTATT
CCCACTGCTCTTTTTTCTCTCTGCACCACTCTTCTCTTTGCCTTGGTGGGTGCTACTCCTAATGGTTCAA
TTTTTACTACTTTATATTTATATAATTCACTTCTCCAATTGTCCCTCATATCTCCTCCTCCAGGTCTGAA
GATCAGCGGCCGCTTGCTGTGCGGTGGTCTTACTTTTGTTTTGCTCTTCCTCTATCTTGTCTAAAGCTTC
CTTGGTGTCTTTTATCTCTATCCTTTGATGCACACAATAGAGGGTTGCTACTGTATTATATAATGATCTA
AGTTCTTCTGATCCTGTCTGAAGGGATGGTTGTAGCTGTCCCAGTATTTGTCTACAGCCTTCTGATGTTT
CTAACAGGCCAGGATTAACTGCGAATCGTTCTAGCTCCCTGCTTGCCCATACTATATGTTTTAATTTATA
TTTTTTCTTTCCCCCTGGCCTTAACCGAATTTTTTCCCATCGCGATCTAATTCTCCCCCGCTTAATACTG
ACGCTCTCGCACCCATCTCTCTCCTTCTAGCCTCCGCTAGTCAAAATTTTTGGCGTACTCACCAGTCGCC
GCCCCTCGCCTCTTGCCGTGCGCGCTTCAGCAAGCCGAGTCCTGCGTCGAGAGAGCTCCTCTGGTTTCCC
TTTCGCTTTCAAGTCCCTGTTCGGGCGCCACTGCTAGAGATTTTCCACACTGACTAAAAGGGTCTGAGGG
ATCTCTAGTTACCAGAGTCACACAACAGACGGGCACACACTACTTGAAGCACTCAAGGCAAGCTTTATTG
AGGCTTAAGCAGTGGGTTCCCTAGTTAGCCAGAGAGCTCCCAGGCTCAGATCTGGTCTAACCAGAGAGAC
CCGTTTATGTATCGAGCTAGGCACTTAAATACAATATCTCTGCAATGCGGCAATTCAGTGGTTCGTCCAA
TCCATGTCAGACCCGTCTGTTGCCTTCCTAATAAGGCACGATCGTACCACCTTACTTCCACCAATCGGCA
TGCACGGTGCTTTTTCTCTCCTTGTAAGGCATGTTGCTAACTCATCGTTACCATGTTGCAAGACTACAAG
AGTATTGCATAAGACTACATTAAGCTTGCAGCTCCAGCTTTTGTTCCCTTTAGTGAGGGTTAATTGCGCG
CTTGGCGTAATCATGGTCATAGCTGTTTCCTGTGTGAAATTGTTATCCGCTCACAATTCCACACAACATA
CGAGCCGGAAGCATAAAGTGTAAAGCCTGGGGTGCCTAATGAGTGAGCTAACTCACATTAATTGCGTTGC
GCTCACTGCCCGCTTTCCAGTCGGGAAACCTGTCGTGCCAGCTGCATTAATGAATCGGCCAACGCGCGGG
GAGAGGCGGTTTGCGTATTGGGCGCTCTTCCGCTTCCTCGCTCACTGACTCGCTGCGCTCGGTCGTTCGG
CTGCGGCGAGCGGTATCAGCTCACTCAAAGGCGGTAATACGGTTATCCACAGAATCAGGGGATAACGCAG
GAAAGAACATGTGAGCAAAAGGCCAGCAAAAGGCCAGGAACCGTAAAAAGGCCGCGTTGCTGGCGTTTTT
CCATAGGCTCCGCCCCCCTGACGAGCATCACAAAAATCGACGCTCAAGTCAGAGGTGGCGAAACCCGACA
GGACTATAAAGATACCAGGCGTTTCCCCCTGGAAGCTCCCTCGTGCGCTCTCCTGTTCCGACCCTGCCGC
TTACCGGATACCTGTCCGCCTTTCTCCCTTCGGGAAGCGTGGCGCTTTCTCATAGCTCACGCTGTAGGTA
TCTCAGTTCGGTGTAGGTCGTTCGCTCCAAGCTGGGCTGTGTGCACGAACCCCCCGTTCAGCCCGACCGC
TGCGCCTTATCCGGTAACTATCGTCTTGAGTCCAACCCGGTAAGACACGACTTATCGCCACTGGCAGCAG
CCACTGGTAACAGGATTAGCAGAGCGAGGTATGTAGGCGGTGCTACAGAGTTCTTGAAGTGGTGGCCTAA
CTACGGCTACACTAGAAGAACAGTATTTGGTATCTGCGCTCTGCTGAAGCCAGTTACCTTCGGAAAAAGA
GTTGGTAGCTCTTGATCCGGCAAACAAACCACCGCTGGTAGCGGTGGTTTTTTTGTTTGCAAGCAGCAGA
TTACGCGCAGAAAAAAAGGATCTCAAGAAGATCCTTTGATCTTTTCTACGGGGTCTGACGCTCAGTGGAA
CGAAAACTCACGTTAAGGGATTTTGGTCATGAGATTATCAAAAAGGATCTTCACCTAGATCCTTTTAAAT
TAAAAATGAAGTTTTAAATCAATCTAAAGTATATATGAGTAAACTTGGTCTGACAGTTACCAATGCTTAA
TCAGTGAGGCACCTATCTCAGCGATCTGTCTATTTCGTTCATCCATAGTTGCCTGACTCCCCGTCGTGTA
GATAACTACGATACGGGAGGGCTTACCATCTGGCCCCAGTGCTGCAATGATACCGCGAGACCCACGCTCA
CCGGCTCCAGATTTATCAGCAATAAACCAGCCAGCCGGAAGGGCCGAGCGCAGAAGTGGTCCTGCAACTT
TATCCGCCTCCATCCAGTCTATTAATTGTTGCCGGGAAGCTAGAGTAAGTAGTTCGCCAGTTAATAGTTT
GCGCAACGTTGTTGCCATTGCTACAGGCATCGTGGTGTCACGCTCGTCGTTTGGTATGGCTTCATTCAGC
TCCGGTTCCCAACGATCAAGGCGAGTTACATGATCCCCCATGTTGTGCAAAAAAGCGGTTAGCTCCTTCG
GTCCTCCGATCGTTGTCAGAAGTAAGTTGGCCGCAGTGTTATCACTCATGGTTATGGCAGCACTGCATAA
TTCTCTTACTGTCATGCCATCCGTAAGATGCTTTTCTGTGACTGGTGAGTACTCAACCAAGTCATTCTGA
GAATAGTGTATGCGGCGACCGAGTTGCTCTTGCCCGGCGTCAATACGGGATAATACCGCGCCACATAGCA
GAACTTTAAAAGTGCTCATCATTGGAAAACGTTCTTCGGGGCGAAAACTCTCAAGGATCTTACCGCTGTT
GAGATCCAGTTCGATGTAACCCACTCGTGCACCCAACTGATCTTCAGCATCTTTTACTTTCACCAGCGTT
TCTGGGTGAGCAAAAACAGGAAGGCAAAATGCCGCAAAAAAGGGAATAAGGGCGACACGGAAATGTTGAA
TACTCATACTCTTCCTTTTTCAATATTATTGAAGCATTTATCAGGGTTATTGTCTCATGAGCGGATACAT
ATTTGAATGTATTTAGAAAAATAAACAAATAGGGGTTCCGCGCACATTTCCCCGAAAAGTGCCACCTAAA
TTGTAAGCGTTAATATTTTGTTAAAATTCGCGTTAAATTTTTGTTAAATCAGCTCATTTTTTAACCAATA
GGCCGAAATCGGCAAAATCCCTTATAAATCAAAAGAATAGACCGAGATAGGGT
[37 nt withheld, positions 5794-5830]
AAAGAACGTGGACTCCAACGTCAAAGG
[49 nt withheld, positions 5858-5906]
T
[91 nt withheld, positions 5908-5998]
G
[124 nt withheld, positions 6000-6123]
CCCATTCGCCATTCAGGCTGCGCAACTGTTGGGAAGGGCGATCGGTGCGGGCCTCTTCGCTATTACGCCA
GCTGGCGAAAGGGGGATGTGCTGCAAGGCGATTAAGTTGGGTAACGCCAGGGTTTTCCCAGTCACGACGT
TGTAAAACGACGGCCAGTGAGCGCGCGTAATACGACTCACTATAGGGCGAATTGGGTACGTCCCTAGGCC
TCCAAAAAAGCCTCCTCACTACTTCTGGAATAGCTCAGAGGCCGAGGCGGCCTCGGCCTCTGCATAAATA
AAAAAAATTAGTCAGCCATGGGGCGGAGAATGGGCGGAACTGGGCGGAGTTAGGGGCGGGATGGGCGGAG
TTAGGGGCGGGATAGCTAGAGCCAGACATGATAAGATACATTGATGAGTTTGGACAAACCACAACTAGAA
TGCAGTGAAAAAAATGCTTTATTTGTGAAATTTGTGATGCTATTGCTTTATTTGTAACCATTATAAGCTG
CAATAAACAAGTTCCTCTCACTCTCTGATATTCATTTCTTTGCAAGTTATAAATACTGAATAATAAGATG
ACATGAACTACTATACGTACTGCTAGAGATTTTCCACACTGACTAAAAGGGTCTGAGGGATCTCTAGTTA
CCAGAGTCACACAACAGACGGGCACACACTACTTGAAGCACTCAAGGCAAGCTTTATTGAGGCTTAAGCA
GTGGGTTCCCTAGTTAGCCAGAGAGCTCCCAGGCTCAGATCTGGTCTAACCAGAGAGACCCAGTACAAGC
AAAAAGCAGATCTTGTCTTCGTTGGGAGTGAATTAGCCCTTCCAGTCCCCCCTTTTCTTTTAAAAAGTGG
CTAAGATCTACAGCTGCCTTGTAAGTCATTGGTCTTAAAGTCGACGCGGGGAGGCGGCCCAAAGGGAGAT
CCGACTCGTCTGAGGGCGAAGGCGAAGACGCGGAAGAGGCCGCAGAGCCGGCAGCAGGCCGCGGGAAGGA
AGGTCCGCTGGATTGAGGGCCGAAGGGACGTAGCAGAAGGACGTCCCGCGCAGAATCCAGGTGGCAACAC
AGGCGAGCAGCCAAGGAAAGGACGATGATTTCCCCGACAACACCACGGAATTGTCAGTGCCCAACAGCCG
AGCCCCTGTCCAGCAGCGGGCAAGGCAGGCGGCGATGAGTTCCGCCGTGGCAATAGGGAGGGGGAAAGCG
AAAGTCCCGGAAAGGAGCTGACAGGTGGTGGCAATGCCCCAACCAGTGGGGGTTGCGTCAGCAAACACAG
TGCACACCACGCCACGTTGCCTGACAACGGGCCACAACTCCTCATAAAGAGACAGCAACCAGGATTTATA
CAAGGAGGAGAAAATGAAAGCCATACGGGAAGCAATAGCATGATACAAAGGCATTAAAGCAGCGTATCCA
CATAGCGTAAAAGGAGCAACATAGTTAAGAATACCAGTCAATCTTTCACAAATTTTGTAATCCAGAGGTT
GATTGTCGACTTAACGCGTCTACTTGTACAGCTCGTCCATGCCGAGAGTGATCCCGGCGGCGGTCACGAA
CTCCAGCAGGACCATGTGATCGCGCTTCTCGTTGGGGTCTTTGCTCAGGGCGGACTGGGTGCTCAGGTAG
TGGTTGTCGGGCAGCAGCACGGGGCCGTCGCCGATGGGGGTGTTCTGCTGGTAGTGGTCGGCGAGCTGCA
CGCTGCCGTCCTCGATGTTGTGGCGGATCTTGAAGTTCACCTTGATG
Features (pLannotate 1.2.2; 30 found; start..end, strand, type, name):
    535..746     -  promoter       EF-1α core promoter: core promoter for human elongation factor EF-1α
    815..932     -  misc_feature   cPPT/CTS: central polypurine tract and central termination sequence of HIV-1
    980..1055    -  misc_RNA       gRNA scaffold: guide RNA scaffold for the Streptococcus pyogenes CRISPR/Cas9 system
   1085..1325    -  promoter       U6 promoter: RNA polymerase III promoter for human U6 snRNA
   1329..1355    -  CDS            Rev (fragment): human immunodeficiency virus 1 (HIV-1) Rev protein; rev; enhances nuclear export of unspliced and incompletely spliced viral mRNAs
   1392..1467    -  misc_RNA       gRNA scaffold: guide RNA scaffold for the Streptococcus pyogenes CRISPR/Cas9 system
   1497..1737    -  promoter       U6 promoter: RNA polymerase III promoter for human U6 snRNA
   1741..1767    -  CDS            Rev (fragment): human immunodeficiency virus 1 (HIV-1) Rev protein; rev; enhances nuclear export of unspliced and incompletely spliced viral mRNAs
   2144..2377    -  misc_feature   RRE: The Rev response element (RRE) of HIV-1 allows for Rev-dependent mRNA export from the nucleus to the cytoplasm.
   2523..2886    -  CDS            HIV-1 gag (fragment): gag protein from human immunodeficiency virus 1; gag
   2870..2995    -  misc_feature   HIV-1 Ψ: packaging signal of human immunodeficiency virus type 1
   3042..3222    -  LTR            5' LTR (truncated): truncated 5' long terminal repeat (LTR) from HIV-1
   3223..3449    -  promoter       RSV promoter: Rous sarcoma virus enhancer/promoter
   3477..3495    -  promoter       T3 promoter: promoter for bacteriophage T3 RNA polymerase
   3540..3556    -  protein_bind   lac operator: The lac repressor binds to the lac operator to inhibit transcription in E. coli. This inhibition can be relieved by adding lactose or isopropyl-β-D-thiogalactopyranoside (IPTG). lac repressor encoded by lacI
   3564..3594    -  promoter       lac promoter: promoter for the E. coli lac operon
   3609..3630    -  protein_bind   CAP binding site: CAP binding activates transcription in the presence of cAMP. E. coli catabolite activator protein
   3643..3735    -  CDS            lacI (fragment): lac repressor; lacI; The lac repressor binds to the lac operator to inhibit transcription in E. coli. This inhibition can be relieved by adding lactose or isopropyl-β-D-thiogalactopyranoside (IPTG).
   3918..4506    -  rep_origin     ori: high-copy-number ColE1/pMB1/pBR322/pUC origin of replication
   4677..5537    -  CDS            AmpR: β-lactamase; bla; confers resistance to ampicillin, carbenicillin, and related antibiotics
   5538..5642    -  promoter       AmpR promoter: bla
   5695..6123    -  rep_origin     f1 ori (sequence partly withheld): f1 bacteriophage origin of replication; arrow indicates direction of (+) strand synthesis
   6128..6283    -  CDS            lacZα (fragment): LacZα fragment of β-galactosidase; lacZ fragment
   6291..6309    +  promoter       T7 promoter: promoter for bacteriophage T7 RNA polymerase
   6330..6465    -  rep_origin     SV40 ori: SV40 origin of replication
   6505..6626    -  polyA_signal   SV40 poly(A) signal: SV40 polyadenylation signal
   6704..6937    -  LTR            3' LTR (ΔU3): self-inactivating 3' long terminal repeat (LTR) from HIV-1
   6939..6958    -  misc_feature   cPPT/CTS (fragment): central polypurine tract and central termination sequence of HIV-1
   7009..7597    -  misc_feature   WPRE: woodchuck hepatitis virus posttranscriptional regulatory element
   7616..482     -  CDS            EGFP (across the origin): EGFP is a basic (constitutively fluorescent) green fluorescent protein published in 1996, derived from Aequorea victoria. It is reported to be a rapidly-maturing weak dimer with moderate acid sensitivity.
