[The description below was written by a language model from this plasmid's Addgene catalogue record and pLannotate feature annotations shown in this document.]
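Description:
RB1-TP53-LRG-GFP is a lentiviral CRISPR guide-expression plasmid built on the LRG-EGFP backbone that delivers two single guide RNAs, one against human RB1 and one against human TP53, from a single vector. The feature table shows two tandem cassettes, each consisting of a human U6 RNA polymerase III promoter followed by a Streptococcus pyogenes Cas9 gRNA scaffold, with the guide spacers sitting between promoter and scaffold. The cassettes were assembled by Gibson cloning. Downstream, past a central polypurine tract (cPPT/CTS), an EF-1α core promoter drives EGFP, followed by a WPRE to enhance transcript stability and expression, so transduced cells can be identified or sorted by green fluorescence. No Cas9 coding sequence is annotated, so the nuclease must be supplied separately, for example from a Cas9-expressing cell line or a second vector.

The viral framework is that of a third-generation, self-inactivating HIV-1 vector: an RSV promoter fused to a truncated 5' LTR drives genomic RNA production in packaging cells, and the Ψ packaging signal, a partial gag sequence and the RRE support encapsidation and Rev-dependent nuclear export. A ΔU3 3' LTR inactivates LTR promoter activity after integration. An SV40 poly(A) signal and SV40 origin lie outside the LTRs. In bacteria the plasmid replicates from a high-copy ColE1/pUC-type origin and is selected with ampicillin through the bla gene; an f1 origin and lac/T3/T7 remnants are carried over from the cloning backbone. According to the record, the construct provides simultaneous targeting of the two tumour suppressors TP53 and RB1, and the associated work concerns a genetic screen in a pre-clinical model of sarcoma development.
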