Addgene plasmid #225876: RB1-TP53-LRG-GFP
Purpose: Guides targeting TP53 and RB1
Depositing lab: Janai Carr-Ascher. Depositing organization: University of California, Davis. Publication: Genetic Screen in a Pre-Clinical Model of Sarcoma Development Defines Drivers and Therapeutic Vulnerabilities. Freeland J, Munoz M, O'Donnell E, Langerman J, Darrow M, Bergonio J, Suarez-Navarro J, Thorpe S, Canter R, Randall RL, Plath K, Carraway KL, Witte ON, Graeber TG, Carr-Ascher JR. Clin Cancer Res. 2024 Aug 23. doi: 10.1158/1078-0432.CCR-24-1238. PubMed 39177582.
Backbone
  Vector backbone: LRG-EGFP
  Vector type: Lentiviral, CRISPR
Growth in bacteria
  Bacterial resistance: Ampicillin, 100 μg/mL
  Growth temperature: 37°C
  Growth strain: NEB Stable
  Copy number: Unknown
Gene/Insert
  Gene/Insert name: RB1 and TP53
  gRNA/shRNA sequence: GCTCTGGGTCCTCCTCAGGA and CCGGTTCATGCCGCCCATGC
  Species: H. sapiens (human)
  Entrez Gene: TP53 (a.k.a. BCC7, BMFS5, LFS1, P53, TRP53); RB1 (a.k.a. OSRC, PPP1R130, RB, p105-Rb, p110-RB1, pRb, pp110)
  Promoter: U6
  Cloning method: Gibson Cloning
  Sequencing primers: 5′ caccattatcgtttcagaccc
Terms and licenses: Academic/Nonprofit Terms; Industry Terms: Not Available to Industry
Depositor comments: Please visit https://doi.org/10.1101/2022.06.13.495815 for bioRxiv preprint.
How to cite: RB1-TP53-LRG-GFP was a gift from Janai Carr-Ascher (Addgene plasmid # 225876 ; http://n2t.net/addgene:225876 ; RRID:Addgene_225876)
